>Addgene plasmid #76894 | MAPK7 gRNA (BRDN0001148313) | addgene full sequence | sequence record 186716 | Addgene Assembled Sequence
CCCGGGTGCAAAGATGGATAAAGTTTTAAACAGAGAGGAATCTTTGCAGCTAATGGACCTTCTAGGTCTT
GAAAGGAGTGGGAATTGGCTCCGGTGCCCGTCAGTGGGCAGAGCGCACATCGCCCACAGTCCCCGAGAAG
TTGGGGGGAGGGGTCGGCAATTGATCCGGTGCCTAGAGAAGGTGGCGCGGGGTAAACTGGGAAAGTGATG
TCGTGTACTGGCTCCGCCTTTTTCCCGAGGGTGGGGGAGAACCGTATATAAGTGCAGTAGTCGCCGTGAA
CGTTCTTTTTCGCAACGGGTTTGCCGCCAGAACACAGGTAAGTGCCGTGTGTGGTTCCCGCGGGCCTGGC
CTCTTTACGGGTTATGGCCCTTGCGTGCCTTGAATTACTTCCACCTGGCTGCAGTACGTGATTCTTGATC
CCGAGCTTCGGGTTGGAAGTGGGTGGGAGAGTTCGAGGCCTTGCGCTTAAGGAGCCCCTTCGCCTCGTGC
TTGAGTTGAGGCCTGGCCTGGGCGCTGGGGCCGCCGCGTGCGAATCTGGTGGCACCTTCGCGCCTGTCTC
GCTGCTTTCGATAAGTCTCTAGCCATTTAAAATTTTTGATGACCTGCTGCGACGCTTTTTTTCTGGCAAG
ATAGTCTTGTAAATGCGGGCCAAGATCTGCACACTGGTATTTCGGTTTTTGGGGCCGCGGGCGGCGACGG
GGCCCGTGCGTCCCAGCGCACATGTTCGGCGAGGCGGGGCCTGCGAGCGCGGCCACCGAGAATCGGACGG
GGGTAGTCTCAAGCTGGCCGGCCTGCTCTGGTGCCTGGCCTCGCGCCGCCGTGTATCGCCCCGCCCTGGG
CGGCAAGGCTGGCCCGGTCGGCACCAGTTGCGTGAGCGGAAAGATGGCCGCTTCCCGGCCCTGCTGCAGG
GAGCTCAAAATGGAGGACGCGGCGCTCGGGAGAGCGGGCGGGTGAGTCACCCACACAAAGGAAAAGGGCC
TTTCCGTCCTCAGCCGTCGCTTCATGTGACTCCACGGAGTACCGGGCGCCGTCCAGGCACCTCGATTAGT
TCTCGAGCTTTTGGAGTACGTCGTCTTTAGGTTGGGGGGAGGGGTTTTATGCGATGGAGTTTCCCCACAC
TGAGTGGGTGGAGACTGAAGTTAGGCCAGCTTGGCACTTGATGTAATTCTCCTTGGAATTTGCCCTTTTT
GAGTTTGGATCTTGGTTCATTCTCAAGCCTCAGACAGTGGTTCAAAGTTTTTTTCTTCCATTTCAGGTGT
CGTGACGTACGGCCACCATGACCGAGTACAAGCCCACGGTGCGCCTCGCCACCCGCGACGACGTCCCCAG
GGCCGTACGCACCCTCGCCGCCGCGTTCGCCGACTACCCCGCCACGCGCCACACCGTCGATCCGGACCGC
CACATCGAGCGGGTCACCGAGCTGCAAGAACTCTTCCTCACGCGCGTCGGGCTCGACATCGGCAAGGTGT
GGGTCGCGGACGACGGCGCCGCCGTGGCGGTCTGGACCACGCCGGAGAGCGTCGAAGCGGGGGCGGTGTT
CGCCGAGATCGGCCCGCGCATGGCCGAGTTGAGCGGTTCCCGGCTGGCCGCGCAGCAACAGATGGAAGGC
CTCCTGGCGCCGCACCGGCCCAAGGAGCCCGCGTGGTTCCTGGCCACCGTCGGAGTCTCGCCCGACCACC
AGGGCAAGGGTCTGGGCAGCGCCGTCGTGCTCCCCGGAGTGGAGGCGGCCGAGCGCGCCGGGGTGCCCGC
CTTCCTGGAGACCTCCGCGCCCCGCAACCTCCCCTTCTACGAGCGGCTCGGCTTCACCGTCACCGCCGAC
GTCGAGGTGCCCGAAGGACCGCGCACCTGGTGCATGACCCGCAAGCCCGGTGCCTGAACGCGTTAAGTCG
ACAATCAACCTCTGGATTACAAAATTTGTGAAAGATTGACTGGTATTCTTAACTATGTTGCTCCTTTTAC
GCTATGTGGATACGCTGCTTTAATGCCTTTGTATCATGCTATTGCTTCCCGTATGGCTTTCATTTTCTCC
TCCTTGTATAAATCCTGGTTGCTGTCTCTTTATGAGGAGTTGTGGCCCGTTGTCAGGCAACGTGGCGTGG
TGTGCACTGTGTTTGCTGACGCAACCCCCACTGGTTGGGGCATTGCCACCACCTGTCAGCTCCTTTCCGG
GACTTTCGCTTTCCCCCTCCCTATTGCCACGGCGGAACTCATCGCCGCCTGCCTTGCCCGCTGCTGGACA
GGGGCTCGGCTGTTGGGCACTGACAATTCCGTGGTGTTGTCGGGGAAATCATCGTCCTTTCCTTGGCTGC
TCGCCTGTGTTGCCACCTGGATTCTGCGCGGGACGTCCTTCTGCTACGTCCCTTCGGCCCTCAATCCAGC
GGACCTTCCTTCCCGCGGCCTGCTGCCGGCTCTGCGGCCTCTTCCGCGTCTTCGCCTTCGCCCTCAGACG
AGTCGGATCTCCCTTTGGGCCGCCTCCCCGCGTCGACTTTAAGACCAATGACTTACAAGGCAGCTGTAGA
TCTTAGCCACTTTTTAAAAGAAAAGGGGGGACTGGAAGGGCTAATTCACTCCCAACGAAGACAAGATCTG
CTTTTTGCTTGTACTGGGTCTCTCTGGTTAGACCAGATCTGAGCCTGGGAGCTCTCTGGCTAACTAGGGA
ACCCACTGCTTAAGCCTCAATAAAGCTTGCCTTGAGTGCTTCAAGTAGTGTGTGCCCGTCTGTTGTGTGA
CTCTGGTAACTAGAGATCCCTCAGACCCTTTTAGTCAGTGTGGAAAATCTCTAGCAGTACGTATAGTAGT
TCATGTCATCTTATTATTCAGTATTTATAACTTGCAAAGAAATGAATATCAGAGAGTGAGAGGAACTTGT
TTATTGCAGCTTATAATGGTTACAAATAAAGCAATAGCATCACAAATTTCACAAATAAAGCATTTTTTTC
ACTGCATTCTAGTTGTGGTTTGTCCAAACTCATCAATGTATCTTATCATGTCTGGCTCTAGCTATCCCGC
CCCTAACTCCGCCCATCCCGCCCCTAACTCCGCCCAGTTCCGCCCATTCTCCGCCCCATGGCTGACTAAT
TTTTTTTATTTATGCAGAGGCCGAGGCCGCCTCGGCCTCTGAGCTATTCCAGAAGTAGTGAGGAGGCTTT
TTTGGAGGCCTAGGGACGTACCCAATTCGCCCTATAGTGAGTCGTATTACGCGCGCTCACTGGCCGTCGT
TTTACAACGTCGTGACTGGGAAAACCCTGGCGTTACCCAACTTAATCGCCTTGCAGCACATCCCCCTTTC
GCCAGCTGGCGTAATAGCGAAGAGGCCCGCACCGATCGCCCTTCCCAACAGTTGCGCAGCCTGAATGGCG
AATGGG
[124 nt withheld, positions 3367-3490]
C
[91 nt withheld, positions 3492-3582]
A
[49 nt withheld, positions 3584-3632]
CCTTTGACGTTGGAGTCCACGTTCTTT
[37 nt withheld, positions 3660-3696]
ACCCTATCTCGGTCTATTCTTTTGATTTATAAGGGATTTTGCCGATTTCGGCCTATTGGTTAAAAAATGA
GCTGATTTAACAAAAATTTAACGCGAATTTTAACAAAATATTAACGCTTACAATTTAGGTGGCACTTTTC
GGGGAAATGTGCGCGGAACCCCTATTTGTTTATTTTTCTAAATACATTCAAATATGTATCCGCTCATGAG
ACAATAACCCTGATAAATGCTTCAATAATATTGAAAAAGGAAGAGTATGAGTATTCAACATTTCCGTGTC
GCCCTTATTCCCTTTTTTGCGGCATTTTGCCTTCCTGTTTTTGCTCACCCAGAAACGCTGGTGAAAGTAA
AAGATGCTGAAGATCAGTTGGGTGCACGAGTGGGTTACATCGAACTGGATCTCAACAGCGGTAAGATCCT
TGAGAGTTTTCGCCCCGAAGAACGTTTTCCAATGATGAGCACTTTTAAAGTTCTGCTATGTGGCGCGGTA
TTATCCCGTATTGACGCCGGGCAAGAGCAACTCGGTCGCCGCATACACTATTCTCAGAATGACTTGGTTG
AGTACTCACCAGTCACAGAAAAGCATCTTACGGATGGCATGACAGTAAGAGAATTATGCAGTGCTGCCAT
AACCATGAGTGATAACACTGCGGCCAACTTACTTCTGACAACGATCGGAGGACCGAAGGAGCTAACCGCT
TTTTTGCACAACATGGGGGATCATGTAACTCGCCTTGATCGTTGGGAACCGGAGCTGAATGAAGCCATAC
CAAACGACGAGCGTGACACCACGATGCCTGTAGCAATGGCAACAACGTTGCGCAAACTATTAACTGGCGA
ACTACTTACTCTAGCTTCCCGGCAACAATTAATAGACTGGATGGAGGCGGATAAAGTTGCAGGACCACTT
CTGCGCTCGGCCCTTCCGGCTGGCTGGTTTATTGCTGATAAATCTGGAGCCGGTGAGCGTGGGTCTCGCG
GTATCATTGCAGCACTGGGGCCAGATGGTAAGCCCTCCCGTATCGTAGTTATCTACACGACGGGGAGTCA
GGCAACTATGGATGAACGAAATAGACAGATCGCTGAGATAGGTGCCTCACTGATTAAGCATTGGTAACTG
TCAGACCAAGTTTACTCATATATACTTTAGATTGATTTAAAACTTCATTTTTAATTTAAAAGGATCTAGG
TGAAGATCCTTTTTGATAATCTCATGACCAAAATCCCTTAACGTGAGTTTTCGTTCCACTGAGCGTCAGA
CCCCGTAGAAAAGATCAAAGGATCTTCTTGAGATCCTTTTTTTCTGCGCGTAATCTGCTGCTTGCAAACA
AAAAAACCACCGCTACCAGCGGTGGTTTGTTTGCCGGATCAAGAGCTACCAACTCTTTTTCCGAAGGTAA
CTGGCTTCAGCAGAGCGCAGATACCAAATACTGTTCTTCTAGTGTAGCCGTAGTTAGGCCACCACTTCAA
GAACTCTGTAGCACCGCCTACATACCTCGCTCTGCTAATCCTGTTACCAGTGGCTGCTGCCAGTGGCGAT
AAGTCGTGTCTTACCGGGTTGGACTCAAGACGATAGTTACCGGATAAGGCGCAGCGGTCGGGCTGAACGG
GGGGTTCGTGCACACAGCCCAGCTTGGAGCGAACGACCTACACCGAACTGAGATACCTACAGCGTGAGCT
ATGAGAAAGCGCCACGCTTCCCGAAGGGAGAAAGGCGGACAGGTATCCGGTAAGCGGCAGGGTCGGAACA
GGAGAGCGCACGAGGGAGCTTCCAGGGGGAAACGCCTGGTATCTTTATAGTCCTGTCGGGTTTCGCCACC
TCTGACTTGAGCGTCGATTTTTGTGATGCTCGTCAGGGGGGCGGAGCCTATGGAAAAACGCCAGCAACGC
GGCCTTTTTACGGTTCCTGGCCTTTTGCTGGCCTTTTGCTCACATGTTCTTTCCTGCGTTATCCCCTGAT
TCTGTGGATAACCGTATTACCGCCTTTGAGTGAGCTGATACCGCTCGCCGCAGCCGAACGACCGAGCGCA
GCGAGTCAGTGAGCGAGGAAGCGGAAGAGCGCCCAATACGCAAACCGCCTCTCCCCGCGCGTTGGCCGAT
TCATTAATGCAGCTGGCACGACAGGTTTCCCGACTGGAAAGCGGGCAGTGAGCGCAACGCAATTAATGTG
AGTTAGCTCACTCATTAGGCACCCCAGGCTTTACACTTTATGCTTCCGGCTCGTATGTTGTGTGGAATTG
TGAGCGGATAACAATTTCACACAGGAAACAGCTATGACCATGATTACGCCAAGCGCGCAATTAACCCTCA
CTAAAGGGAACAAAAGCTGGAGCTGCAAGCTTAATGTAGTCTTATGCAATACTCTTGTAGTCTTGCAACA
TGGTAACGATGAGTTAGCAACATGCCTTACAAGGAGAGAAAAAGCACCGTGCATGCCGATTGGTGGAAGT
AAGGTGGTACGATCGTGCCTTATTAGGAAGGCAACAGACGGGTCTGACATGGATTGGACGAACCACTGAA
TTGCCGCATTGCAGAGATATTGTATTTAAGTGCCTAGCTCGATACATAAACGGGTCTCTCTGGTTAGACC
AGATCTGAGCCTGGGAGCTCTCTGGCTAACTAGGGAACCCACTGCTTAAGCCTCAATAAAGCTTGCCTTG
AGTGCTTCAAGTAGTGTGTGCCCGTCTGTTGTGTGACTCTGGTAACTAGAGATCCCTCAGACCCTTTTAG
TCAGTGTGGAAAATCTCTAGCAGTGGCGCCCGAACAGGGACTTGAAAGCGAAAGGGAAACCAGAGGAGCT
CTCTCGACGCAGGACTCGGCTTGCTGAAGCGCGCACGGCAAGAGGCGAGGGGCGGCGACTGGTGAGTACG
CCAAAAATTTTGACTAGCGGAGGCTAGAAGGAGAGAGATGGGTGCGAGAGCGTCAGTATTAAGCGGGGGA
GAATTAGATCGCGATGGGAAAAAATTCGGTTAAGGCCAGGGGGAAAGAAAAAATATAAATTAAAACATAT
AGTATGGGCAAGCAGGGAGCTAGAACGATTCGCAGTTAATCCTGGCCTGTTAGAAACATCAGAAGGCTGT
AGACAAATACTGGGACAGCTACAACCATCCCTTCAGACAGGATCAGAAGAACTTAGATCATTATATAATA
CAGTAGCAACCCTCTATTGTGTGCATCAAAGGATAGAGATAAAAGACACCAAGGAAGCTTTAGACAAGAT
AGAGGAAGAGCAAAACAAAAGTAAGACCACCGCACAGCAAGCGGCCGCTGATCTTCAGACCTGGAGGAGG
AGATATGAGGGACAATTGGAGAAGTGAATTATATAAATATAAAGTAGTAAAAATTGAACCATTAGGAGTA
GCACCCACCAAGGCAAAGAGAAGAGTGGTGCAGAGAGAAAAAAGAGCAGTGGGAATAGGAGCTTTGTTCC
TTGGGTTCTTGGGAGCAGCAGGAAGCACTATGGGCGCAGCGTCAATGACGCTGACGGTACAGGCCAGACA
ATTATTGTCTGGTATAGTGCAGCAGCAGAACAATTTGCTGAGGGCTATTGAGGCGCAACAGCATCTGTTG
CAACTCACAGTCTGGGGCATCAAGCAGCTCCAGGCAAGAATCCTGGCTGTGGAAAGATACCTAAAGGATC
AACAGCTCCTGGGGATTTGGGGTTGCTCTGGAAAACTCATTTGCACCACTGCTGTGCCTTGGAATGCTAG
TTGGAGTAATAAATCTCTGGAACAGATTTGGAATCACACGACCTGGATGGAGTGGGACAGAGAAATTAAC
AATTACACAAGCTTAATACACTCCTTAATTGAAGAATCGCAAAACCAGCAAGAAAAGAATGAACAAGAAT
TATTGGAATTAGATAAATGGGCAAGTTTGTGGAATTGGTTTAACATAACAAATTGGCTGTGGTATATAAA
ATTATTCATAATGATAGTAGGAGGCTTGGTAGGTTTAAGAATAGTTTTTGCTGTACTTTCTATAGTGAAT
AGAGTTAGGCAGGGATATTCACCATTATCGTTTCAGACCCACCTCCCAACCCCGAGGGGACCCAGAGAGG
GCCTATTTCCCATGATTCCTTCATATTTGCATATACGATACAAGGCTGTTAGAGAGATAATTAGAATTAA
TTTGACTGTAAACACAAAGATATTAGTACAAAATACGTGACGTAGAAAGTAATAATTTCTTGGGTAGTTT
GCAGTTTTAAAATTATGTTTTAAAATGGACTATCATATGCTTACCGTAACTTGAAAGTATTTCGATTTCT
TGGCTTTATATATCTTGTGGAAAGGACGAAACACCGTGCCATCTCAGACAATACTAGTTTTAGAGCTAGA
AATAGCAAGTTAAAATAAGGCTAGTCCGTTATCAACTTGAAAAAGTGGCACCGAGTCGGTGCTTTTTTAA
GCTTGGCGTAACTAGATCTTGAGACAAATGGCAGTATTCATCCACAATTTTAAAAGAAAAGGGGGGATTG
GGGGGTACAGTGCAGGGGAAAGAATAGTAGACATAATAGCAACAGACATACAAACTAAAGAATTACAAAA
ACAAATTACAAAAATTCAAAATTTTCGGGTTTATTACAGGGACAGCAGAGATCCACTTTGGCGCCGGCTC
GAGGGGG
Features (pLannotate 1.2.2; 29 found; start..end, strand, type, name):
     14..80      +  CDS            small t antigen (fragment): SV40 (simian virus 40) small t antigen
    106..317     +  promoter       EF-1α core promoter: core promoter for human elongation factor EF-1α
    318..1256    +  intron         EF-1α intron A: intron upstream of the start codon of human EF-1α
   1278..1877    +  CDS            PuroR (fragment): puromycin N-acetyltransferase; pac from Streptomyces; confers resistance to puromycin
   1893..2481    +  misc_feature   WPRE: woodchuck hepatitis virus posttranscriptional regulatory element
   2532..2551    +  misc_feature   cPPT/CTS (fragment): central polypurine tract and central termination sequence of HIV-1
   2553..2786    +  LTR            3' LTR (ΔU3): self-inactivating 3' long terminal repeat (LTR) from HIV-1
   2864..2985    +  polyA_signal   SV40 poly(A) signal: SV40 polyadenylation signal
   3025..3160    +  rep_origin     SV40 ori: SV40 origin of replication
   3181..3199    -  promoter       T7 promoter: promoter for bacteriophage T7 RNA polymerase
   3207..3362    +  CDS            lacZα (fragment): LacZα fragment of β-galactosidase; lacZ fragment
   3367..3795    +  rep_origin     f1 ori (sequence partly withheld): f1 bacteriophage origin of replication; arrow indicates direction of (+) strand synthesis
   3848..3952    +  promoter       AmpR promoter: bla
   3953..4813    +  CDS            AmpR: β-lactamase; bla; confers resistance to ampicillin, carbenicillin, and related antibiotics
   4984..5572    +  rep_origin     ori: high-copy-number ColE1/pMB1/pBR322/pUC origin of replication
   5755..5847    +  CDS            lacI (fragment): lac repressor; lacI; The lac repressor binds to the lac operator to inhibit transcription in E. coli. This inhibition can be relieved by adding lactose or isopropyl-β-D-thiogalactopyranoside (IPTG).
   5860..5881    +  protein_bind   CAP binding site: CAP binding activates transcription in the presence of cAMP. E. coli catabolite activator protein
   5896..5926    +  promoter       lac promoter: promoter for the E. coli lac operon
   5934..5950    +  protein_bind   lac operator: The lac repressor binds to the lac operator to inhibit transcription in E. coli. This inhibition can be relieved by adding lactose or isopropyl-β-D-thiogalactopyranoside (IPTG). lac repressor encoded by lacI
   5995..6013    +  promoter       T3 promoter: promoter for bacteriophage T3 RNA polymerase
   6041..6267    +  promoter       RSV promoter: Rous sarcoma virus enhancer/promoter
   6268..6448    +  LTR            5' LTR (truncated): truncated 5' long terminal repeat (LTR) from HIV-1
   6495..6620    +  misc_feature   HIV-1 Ψ: packaging signal of human immunodeficiency virus type 1
   6604..6967    +  CDS            HIV-1 gag (fragment): gag protein from human immunodeficiency virus 1; gag
   7113..7346    +  misc_feature   RRE: The Rev response element (RRE) of HIV-1 allows for Rev-dependent mRNA export from the nucleus to the cytoplasm.
   7723..7749    +  CDS            Rev (fragment): human immunodeficiency virus 1 (HIV-1) Rev protein; rev; enhances nuclear export of unspliced and incompletely spliced viral mRNAs
   7753..7993    +  promoter       U6 promoter: RNA polymerase III promoter for human U6 snRNA
   8023..8098    +  misc_RNA       gRNA scaffold: guide RNA scaffold for the Streptococcus pyogenes CRISPR/Cas9 system
   8154..8271    +  misc_feature   cPPT/CTS: central polypurine tract and central termination sequence of HIV-1
