[The description below was written by a language model from this plasmid's Addgene catalogue record and pLannotate feature annotations shown in this document.]
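Description:
MAPK7 gRNA (BRDN0001148313) is a third-generation lentiviral guide RNA plasmid built on the lentiGuide-Puro backbone and designed to target human MAPK7 (also known as ERK5 or BMK1) for CRISPR-Cas9 editing. It is propagated in E. coli as a high-copy plasmid through a ColE1/pUC-type origin with ampicillin selection (AmpR). An f1 origin, an SV40 origin and leftover lac and T7/T3 cloning-vector elements are also annotated in the backbone.

The viral genome is transcribed in packaging cells from an RSV promoter fused to a truncated HIV-1 5' LTR. This chimeric arrangement removes the need for Tat, which is characteristic of third-generation systems. Downstream lie the Ψ packaging signal with a partial gag sequence, the Rev response element for Rev-dependent nuclear export, and a cPPT/CTS that aids nuclear import of the provirus. A self-inactivating ΔU3 3' LTR closes the genome and is followed by an SV40 polyadenylation signal.

Two expression units sit between the LTRs. A human U6 RNA polymerase III promoter drives the MAPK7-specific spacer joined to the Streptococcus pyogenes gRNA scaffold. An EF-1α core promoter with its intron A drives puromycin N-acetyltransferase for selecting transduced mammalian cells, and a WPRE enhances transcript expression.

The plasmid does not encode Cas9, so it must be paired with a separate Cas9 vector or used in cells that already express Cas9. According to the depositor, the guide was designed against several MAPK7 reference transcripts. It is one clone of a human kinome gRNA collection associated with work on optimized sgRNA design, and it is typically used for knockout of MAPK7.
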