Addgene plasmid #76894: MAPK7 gRNA (BRDN0001148313)
Purpose: 3rd generation lentiviral gRNA plasmid targeting human MAPK7
Depositing lab: John Doench & David Root. Depositing organization: Broad Institute. Publication: Optimized sgRNA design to maximize activity and minimize off-target effects of CRISPR-Cas9. Doench JG, Fusi N, Sullender M, Hegde M, Vaimberg EW, Donovan KF, Smith I, Tothova Z, Wilen C, Orchard R, Virgin HW, Listgarten J, Root DE. Nat Biotechnol. 2016 Jan 18. doi: 10.1038/nbt.3437. PubMed 26780180.
Backbone
  Vector backbone: lentiGuide-Puro
  Backbone manufacturer: Zhang Lab (Addgene plasmid # 52963)
  Vector type: Mammalian Expression, Lentiviral, CRISPR
  Selectable markers: Puromycin
Growth in bacteria
  Bacterial resistance: Ampicillin, 100 μg/mL
  Growth temperature: 37°C
  Growth strain: DH5alpha
  Copy number: High Copy
Gene/Insert
  Gene/Insert name: MAPK7 (alt names: MAPK7; NM_002749.3)
  gRNA/shRNA sequence: TGCCATCTCAGACAATACTA
  Species: H. sapiens (human)
  Entrez Gene: MAPK7 (a.k.a. BMK1, ERK4, ERK5, PRKM7)
  Promoter: hU6
  Cloning method: Unknown
  Sequencing primers: 5′ U6-F; 3′ pS2-R
Terms and licenses: Academic/Nonprofit Terms; Industry Terms: Not Available to Industry
Depositor comments: The gRNA was designed to target the following Genbank reference sequence(s): NM_002749.3,NM_139032.2,NM_139033.2,NM_139034.2. Note that this plasmid does NOT contain Cas9. It should be used in conjunction with lentiCas9-Blast (Addgene #52962) or otherwise with cell lines already expressing Cas9. Browse the full kinome gRNA library at http://www.addgene.org/pooled-library/broadgpp-human-kinome/ or visit http://www.broadinstitute.org/rnai/public/ for detailed protocols and information.
How to cite: MAPK7 gRNA (BRDN0001148313) was a gift from John Doench & David Root (Addgene plasmid # 76894 ; http://n2t.net/addgene:76894 ; RRID:Addgene_76894)
