>Addgene plasmid #76894 | MAPK7 gRNA (BRDN0001148313) | depositor partial sequence | sequence record 144354 | Target Sequence
TGCCATCTCAGACAATACTA
