>Addgene plasmid #76894 | MAPK7 gRNA (BRDN0001148313) | addgene partial sequence | sequence record 186715 | hU6-F
AAAGTAATAATTTCTTGGGTAGTTTGCAGTTTTAAAATTATGTTTTAAAATGGACTATCATATGCTTACC
GTAACTTGAAAGTATTTCGATTTCTTGGCTTTATATATCTTGTGGAAAGGACGAAACACCGTGCCATCTC
AGACAATACTAGTTTTAGAGCTAGAAATAGCAAGTTAAAATAAGGCTAGTCCGTTATCAACTTGAAAAAG
TGGCACCGAGTCGGTGCTTTTTTAAGCTTGGCGTAACTAGATCTTGAGACAAATGGCAGTATTCATCCAC
AATTTTAAAAGAAAAGGGGGGATTGGGGGGTACAGTGCAGGGGAAAGAATAGTAGACATAATAGCAACAG
ACATACAAACTAAAGAATTACAAAAACAAATTACAAAAATTCAAAATTTTCGGGTTTATTACAGGGACAG
CAGAGATCCACTTTGGCGCCGGCTCGAGGGGGCCCGGGTGCAAAGATGGATAAAGTTTTAAACAGAGAGG
AATCTTTGCAGCTAATGGACCTTCTAGGTCTTGAAAGGAGTGGGAATTGGCTCCGGTGCCCGTCAGTGGG
CAGAGCGCAC
